>Addgene plasmid #167445 | pMSR:MSMEG_5525:Dendra | depositor partial sequence | sequence record 325273 | partial
ATGGATCTCTTCGAATACCAGGCGAAAGAGCTGTTCGCCAAGCACAACGTCCCGACATCACCCGGCCGGG
TGACCGATTCCGCCGAGGACGCCAAGACGATCGCCGAGGAAATCGGCCGCCCCGTGATGGTGAAAGCCCA
GGTCAAGACCGGTGGTCGCGGCAAGGCCGGTGGCGTGAAGTACGCAGCCACCCCCGATGACGCGTTCACT
CACGCAAACAACATCCTCGGCCTCGACATCAAGGGCCACGTGGTCAAGAAGTTGCTCGTGGCCGAGGCGA
GCGACATCGCCGAGGAGTACTACATCTCCTTCTTGCTCGATCGCGCCAACCGCACCTACCTGGCCATGTG
CTCGGTCGAGGGTGGCATGGAGATCGAGGAAGTGGCCGCCACCAAGCCCGAGCGTCTCGCGAAGGTTCCT
GTCGACGCCGTCAAGGGTGTCGACCTGGCGTTCGCCCGTTCGATCGCCGAGCAAGGCCACCTGCCCGCCG
AGGTGCTCGACGCCGCCGCGGTGACCATCCAGAAGCTGTGGGAGGTGTTCGTCAAGGAGGACGCCACCCT
GGTGGAGGTCAACCCGCTGGTGCGCACCCCCGACGATCAGATCCTCGCCCTCGACGGCAAGGTCACCCTC
GACGAGAACGCCGGCTTCCGTCAGCCCGGCCACGCCGAGTTCGAGGACCGCGACGCCACCGATCCTCTTG
AGCTCAAGGCCAAGGAGAACGACCTCAACTACGTCAAGCTCGACGGGCAGGTCGGCATCATCGGCAACGG
CGCCGGTCTGGTCATGTCGACGCTGGACGTCGTCGCCTACGCGGGTGAGAACCACGGCGGCGTGAAGCCC
GCCAACTTCCTGGACATCGGCGGTGGCGCCTCGGCCGCCGTGATGGCCGCGGGTCTGGACGTCATTCTGG
GCGACAGCCAGGTCAAGAGCGTGTTCGTCAACGTCTTCGGTGGCATCACCGCGTGTGACGCCGTCGCCAA
CGGCATCGTGCAGGCCCTGCAGATCCTGGGCGACGAGGCCAACAAGCCGCTGGTCGTGCGTCTGGACGGC
AACAACGTCGAAGAGGGCCGGCGCATCCTGGCCGAAGCCAACCACCCCCTGGTCATCCAGGCCGAGACCA
TGGACGCCGGTGCCGACAAGGCCGCCGAGCTGGCGAACAAG
