[The description below was written by a language model from this plasmid's Addgene catalogue record.]
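Description:
pMSR:MSMEG_5525:Dendra is a bacterial expression plasmid built on the pMSR:Dendra backbone, an integrating mycobacterial vector that targets the L5 phage attachment site. After transfer into a mycobacterial host it is meant to insert into the chromosome as a stable single copy rather than replicate episomally. In E. coli it is maintained as a high-copy plasmid under apramycin selection, and the same marker would presumably serve to select mycobacterial integrants. The catalogue entry also notes that the vector supports T7-driven expression in E. coli. The record includes no feature table, so the origin of replication, integrase cassette and other backbone details are not specified.

The insert is the Mycobacterium smegmatis open reading frame MSMEG_5525, derived from the reference M. smegmatis genome sequence and introduced by ligation-independent cloning between an AseI site, destroyed in the process, and a retained HindIII site. The record does not state the function of the encoded protein. Transcription is driven by pmycTetO, a mycobacterial promoter carrying tet operator sequences, which typically permits tetracycline-responsive regulation where a Tet repressor is present. The gene is fused at its C terminus, through a glycine-alanine linker, to Dendra2 followed by a single FLAG epitope. Dendra2 is a green-to-red photoconvertible fluorescent protein, so the fusion allows live-cell localisation and pulse-chase style tracking of the protein, while the FLAG tag allows immunodetection or affinity purification. The plasmid belongs to a systematic mycobacterial resource collection of C-terminal fluorescent fusions intended for studying protein localisation and expression in mycobacteria.
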