Addgene plasmid #167445: pMSR:MSMEG_5525:Dendra
Purpose: C-term fluorescent fusion
Depositing lab: Keith Derbyshire & Joseph Wade. Depositing organization: Wadsworth Center, New York State Department of Health. Publication: A Mycobacterial Systems Resource for the Research Community. Judd JA, Canestrari J, Clark R, Joseph A, Lapierre P, Lasek-Nesselquist E, Mir M, Palumbo M, Smith C, Stone M, Upadhyay A, Wirth SE, Dedrick RM, Meier CG, Russell DA, Dills A, Dove E, Kester J, Wolf ID, Zhu J, Rubin ER, Fortune S, Hatfull GF, Gray TA, Wade JT, Derbyshire KM. mBio. 2021 Mar 2;12(2). pii: mBio.02401-20. doi: 10.1128/mBio.02401-20. PubMed 33653882.
Backbone
  Vector backbone: pMSR:Dendra
  Vector type: Bacterial Expression ; Integrating Mycobacterial Expression Vector attL5. T7 expression in E. coli
Growth in bacteria
  Bacterial resistance: Apramycin, 25 μg/mL
  Growth temperature: 37°C
  Growth strain: DH5alpha
  Copy number: High Copy
Gene/Insert
  Gene/Insert name: MSMEG_5525
  Species: M. smegmatis
  Promoter: pmycTetO
  Tag / fusion protein: Gly-Ala Linker/Dendra2/1x Flag Tag (C terminal on insert)
  Cloning method: Ligation Independent Cloning
  Sequencing primers: 5′ TGATAGAGTTTGTCCTCCCTATCAG; 3′ TCCATATGCACCTTGACACG
Resource information
  A portion of this plasmid was derived from a plasmid made by: CP000480.1
Terms and licenses: Academic/Nonprofit Terms; Industry Terms: Not Available to Industry
Depositor comments: 5' cloning site: AseI (destroyed), 3' cloning site: HindIII (not destroyed)
How to cite: pMSR:MSMEG_5525:Dendra was a gift from Keith Derbyshire & Joseph Wade (Addgene plasmid # 167445 ; http://n2t.net/addgene:167445 ; RRID:Addgene_167445)
